>Addgene plasmid #96851 | pWT016e | addgene full sequence | sequence record 189248 | Addgene NGS Result
GACGTCGCTAGCTGTACAAAAAAGCAGGCTTTAAAGGAACCAATTCAGTCGACTGGATCCGGTACCAAGG
TCGGGCAGGAAGAGGGCCTATTTCCCATGATTCCTTCATATTTGCATATACGATACAAGGCTGTTAGAGA
GATAATTAGAATTAATTTGACTGTAAACACAAAGATATTAGTACAAAATACGTGACGTAGAAAGTAATAA
TTTCTTGGGTAGTTTGCAGTTTTAAAATTATGTTTTAAAATGGACTATCATATGCTTACCGTAACTTGAA
AGTATTTCGATTTCTTGGCTTTATATATCTTGTGGAAAGGACGAAACACCGCCCGTGCCCGGTACATCCA
GCTGATGAGTCCCAAATAGGACGAGACGCGCTTCGGTGCGTCCTGGATTCCACGGGCACGGGCAGCTTGC
CGGGTTTTAGAGCTAGAAATAGCAAGTTAAAATAAGGCTAGTCCGTTATCAACTTGAAAAAGTGGCACCG
AGTCGGTGCTTTTTTTAAGCTTGGGCCGCTCGAGGTACCTCTCTACATATGACATGTGAGCAAAAGGCCA
GCAAAAGGCCAGGAACCGTAAAAAGGCCGCGTTGCTGGCGTTTTTCCATAGGCTCCGCCCCCCTGACGAG
CATCACAAAAATCGACGCTCAAGTCAGAGGTGGCGAAACCCGACAGGACTATAAAGATACCAGGCGTTTC
CCCCTGGAAGCTCCCTCGTGCGCTCTCCTGTTCCGACCCTGCCGCTTACCGGATACCTGTCCGCCTTTCT
CCCTTCGGGAAGCGTGGCGCTTTCTCATAGCTCACGCTGTAGGTATCTCAGTTCGGTGTAGGTCGTTCGC
TCCAAGCTGGGCTGTGTGCACGAACCCCCCGTTCAGCCCGACCGCTGCGCCTTATCCGGTAACTATCGTC
TTGAGTCCAACCCGGTAAGACACGACTTATCGCCACTGGCAGCAGCCACTGGTAACAGGATTAGCAGAGC
GAGGTATGTAGGCGGTGCTACAGAGTTCTTGAAGTGGTGGCCTAACTACGGCTACACTAGAAGAACAGTA
TTTGGTATCTGCGCTCTGCTGAAGCCAGTTACCTTCGGAAAAAGAGTTGGTAGCTCTTGATCCGGCAAAC
AAACCACCGCTGGTAGCGGTGGTTTTTTTGTTTGCAAGCAGCAGATTACGCGCAGAAAAAAAGGATCTCA
AGAAGATCCTTTGATCTTTTCTACGGGGTCTGACGCTCAGTGGAACGAAAACTCACGTTAAGGGATTTTG
GTCATGAGATTATCAAAAAGGATCTTCACCTAGATCCTTTTAAATTAAAAATGAAGTTTTAAATCAATCT
AAAGTATATATGAGTAAACTTGGTCTGACAGTTACCAATGCTTAATCAGTGAGGCACCTATCTCAGCGAT
CTGTCTATTTCGTTCATCCATAGTTGCCTGACTCCCCGTCGTGTAGATAACTACGATACGGGAGGGCTTA
CCATCTGGCCCCAGTGCTGCAATGATACCGCGAGACCCACGCTCACCGGCTCCAGATTTATCAGCAATAA
ACCAGCCAGCCGGAAGGGCCGAGCGCAGAAGTGGTCCTGCAACTTTATCCGCCTCCATCCAGTCTATTAA
TTGTTGCCGGGAAGCTAGAGTAAGTAGTTCGCCAGTTAATAGTTTGCGCAACGTTGTTGCCATTGCTACA
GGCATCGTGGTGTCACGCTCGTCGTTTGGTATGGCTTCATTCAGCTCCGGTTCCCAACGATCAAGGCGAG
TTACATGATCCCCCATGTTGTGCAAAAAAGCGGTTAGCTCCTTCGGTCCTCCGATCGTTGTCAGAAGTAA
GTTGGCCGCAGTGTTATCACTCATGGTTATGGCAGCACTGCATAATTCTCTTACTGTCATGCCATCCGTA
AGATGCTTTTCTGTGACTGGTGAGTACTCAACCAAGTCATTCTGAGAATAGTGTATGCGGCGACCGAGTT
GCTCTTGCCCGGCGTCAATACGGGATAATACCGCGCCACATAGCAGAACTTTAAAAGTGCTCATCATTGG
AAAACGTTCTTCGGGGCGAAAACTCTCAAGGATCTTACCGCTGTTGAGATCCAGTTCGATGTAACCCACT
CGTGCACCCAACTGATCTTCAGCATCTTTTACTTTCACCAGCGTTTCTGGGTGAGCAAAAACAGGAAGGC
AAAATGCCGCAAAAAAGGGAATAAGGGCGACACGGAAATGTTGAATACTCATACTCTTCCTTTTTCAATA
TTATTGAAGCATTTATCAGGGTTATTGTCTCATGAGCGGATACATATTTGAATGTATTTAGAAAAATAAA
CAAATAGGGGTTCCGCGCACATTTCCCCGAAAAGTGCCACCT
Features (pLannotate 1.2.2; 8 found; start..end, strand, type, name):
     13..30      +  protein_bind   attB1 (fragment): mutant version of attB; recombination site for the Gateway® BP reaction BP Clonase™
     82..322     +  promoter       U6 promoter: RNA polymerase III promoter for human U6 snRNA
    345..397     +  ncRNA          Hammerhead 1: Accession: RF00163 - Hammerhead ribozyme (type I)
    404..423     -  CDS            VN155(I152L) (fragment): improved N-terminal fragment of mVenus for use in bimolecular fluorescence complementation (BiFC) (Kodama and Hu, 2010)
    424..499     +  misc_RNA       gRNA scaffold: guide RNA scaffold for the Streptococcus pyogenes CRISPR/Cas9 system
    603..1191    -  rep_origin     ori: high-copy-number ColE1/pMB1/pBR322/pUC origin of replication
   1362..2222    -  CDS            AmpR: β-lactamase; bla; confers resistance to ampicillin, carbenicillin, and related antibiotics
   2223..2327    -  promoter       AmpR promoter: bla
