[The description below was written by a language model from this plasmid's Addgene catalogue record and pLannotate feature annotations shown in this document.]
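Description:
pWT016e is a small (about 2.35 kb) mammalian guide-RNA expression plasmid built on the pFYF1320 backbone. It is propagated in E. coli from a high-copy ColE1/pUC-type origin and selected with ampicillin through the β-lactamase gene and its native promoter. No mammalian selection marker or Cas9 coding sequence is annotated, so the plasmid presumably supplies only the guide RNA and would be used with a separately delivered Cas9 or Cas9-derived effector. A short attB1 fragment upstream of the cassette appears to be a leftover of the backbone's construction.

The payload is a single RNA polymerase III transcription unit driven by the human U6 promoter. It encodes a "blocked" sgRNA (bsgRNA) against GFP. A 10-nt blocker sequence and a hammerhead ribozyme sit 5' of the 20-nt spacer, which is followed by the Streptococcus pyogenes Cas9 guide scaffold. The spacer position is picked up by the annotation software as a short reverse-strand fragment of an mVenus-derived coding sequence, which fits a GFP-family target rather than indicating any expressed protein.

In this design the blocker is intended to pair with the spacer and hold the guide in an inactive state, while self-cleavage by the ribozyme would release the blocker and restore activity. The "dHHR" label most likely denotes a catalytically dead hammerhead, although the record does not spell out the abbreviation. On that reading the construct would serve as a non-cleaving, constitutively blocked control. The associated work concerns aptazyme-embedded guide RNAs for ligand-responsive genome editing and transcriptional activation, and this plasmid fits that work as a test of how blocker length affects suppression of guide activity at a GFP target.
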