Addgene plasmid #96851: pWT016e
Purpose: dHHR-bsgRNA-GFP (10 nt blocker)
Depositing lab: David Liu. Depositing organization: Harvard University. Publication: Aptazyme-embedded guide RNAs enable ligand-responsive genome editing and transcriptional activation. Tang W, Hu JH, Liu DR. Nat Commun. 2017 Jun 28;8:15939. doi: 10.1038/ncomms15939. PubMed 28656978.
Backbone
  Vector backbone: pFYF1320
  Vector type: Mammalian Expression
Growth in bacteria
  Bacterial resistance: Ampicillin, 100 μg/mL
  Growth temperature: 37°C
  Growth strain: DH5alpha
  Copy number: High Copy
Gene/Insert
  Gene/Insert name: dHHR-bsgRNA-GFP (10 nt blocker)
  gRNA/shRNA sequence: GCCCGTGCCCGGTACATCCAGCTGATGAGTCCCAAATAGGACGAGACGCGCTTCGGTGCGTCCTGGATTCCACGGGCACGGGCAGCTTGCCGGGTTTTAGAGCTAGAAATAGCAAGTTAAAATAAGGCTAGTCCGTTATCAACTTGAAAAAGTGGCACCGAGTCGGTGCTTTTTTT
  Species: H. sapiens (human)
  Cloning method: Unknown
Terms and licenses: Academic/Nonprofit Terms; Industry Terms: Not Available to Industry
How to cite: pWT016e was a gift from David Liu (Addgene plasmid # 96851 ; http://n2t.net/addgene:96851 ; RRID:Addgene_96851)
